>Addgene plasmid #166003 | pET19b-rShHTL7 cPGFP(D165) | addgene full sequence | sequence record 329720 | Addgene NGS Result
GGAATTGTGAGCGGATAACAATTCCCCTCTAGAAATAATTTTGTTTAACTTTAAGAAGGAGATATACCAT
GAGTAGCATTGGGTTAGCGCACAATGTTACGATCCTGGGAAGCGGAGAAACTACCGTGGTATTGGGTCAC
GGATACGGCACTGATCAGTCTGTGTGGAAACTGCTTGTACCGTACTTGGTTGATGATTACAAGGTCTTAC
TTTACGATCATATGGGGGCGGGCACAACCAACCCTGATTATTTCGATTTCGACCGCTATAGTTCACTGGA
GGGCTACAGTTACGACTTGATCGCAATTTTGGAAGAGTTCCAAGTATCGAAGTGCATTTACGTTGGACAC
TCGATGTCTTCGATGGCAGCGGCAGTCGCATCTATTTTTCGCCCTGATCTGTTTCACAAATTAGTAATGA
TCAGCCCCACACCCCGCCTTATTAACACTGAAGAATACTACGGTGGATTTGAGCAAAAGGTTATGGACGA
GACCCTGCGCTCGTTAGACGAAAACTTTAAAAGCCTGTCGTTGGGTACGGCACCGTTGTTGTTGGCTTGT
GATGCATCGTATAACGTCTTTATCATGGCCGACAAGCAGAAGAACGGCATCAAGGCGAACTTCAAGATCC
GCCACAACATCGAGGACGGCGGCGTGCAGCTCGCCTATCACTACCAGCAGAACACCCCCATCGGCGACGG
CCCCGTGCTGCTGCCCGACAACCACTACCTGAGCGTGCAGTCCAAACTGAGCAAAGACCCCAACGAGAAG
CGCGATCACATGGTCCTGCTGGAGTTCGTGACCGCCGCCGGGATCACTCTCGGCATGGACGAGCTGTACA
AGGGCGGTACCGGAGGGAGCATGGTGAGCAAGGGCGAGGAGCTGTTCACCGGGGTGGTGCCCATCCTGGT
CGAGCTGGACGGCGACGTAAACGGCCACAAGTTCAGCGTGTCCGGCGAGGGCGAGGGCGATGCCACCTAC
GGCAAGCTGACCCTGAAGTTCATCTGCACCACCGGCAAGCTGCCCGTGCCCTGGCCCACCCTCGTGACCA
CCCTGACCTACGGCGTGCAGTGCTTCAGCCGCTACCCCGACCACATGAAGCAGCACGACTTCTTCAAGTC
CGCCATGCCCGAAGGCTACATTCAGGAGCGCACCATCTTCTTCAAGGACGACGGCAACTATAAGACACGC
GCTGAGGTTAAGTTCGAGGGCGACACTCTGGTTAACCGCATCGAGCTGAAGGGCATCGACTTCAAGGAGG
ACGGCAACATCCTGGGCCATAAGCTTGAATATAACTTCAACGCGTCCTTGGAGAGTGCAGCCATGCAGGA
GTACTGCCGTACTCTGTTCAACATGCGCCCGGACATTGCTTGCTGCATTACGCGTATGATTTGCGGGCTG
GATTTGCGTCCATATCTGGGACACGTGACCGTTCCATGCCACATCATTCAAAGCTCGAACGACATCATGG
TTCCGGTCGCGGTGGGGGAGTACTTGCGTAAGAATCTTGGTGGCCCATCGGTCGTTGAGGTGATGCCCAC
CGAGGGACATTTACCGCATTTGAGTATGCCTGAAGTTACTATCCCTGTAGTGTTACGTCACATTCGCCAA
GACATCACGGACCACGGAGAAGCAGCAGCAAAGGAAGCGGCGGCAAAAGGGGGCATGGTGAGCAAGGGCG
AGGAGAATAACATGGCCATCATCAAGGAGTTCATGCGCTTCAAGGTGCGCATGGAGGGCTCCGTGAACGG
CCACGAGTTCGAGATCGAGGGCGAGGGCGAGGGCCGCCCCTACGAGGGCTTTCAGACCGTTAAGCTGAAG
GTGACCAAGGGTGGCCCCCTGCCCTTCGCCTGGGACATCTTGTCCCCTCAGTTCACCTACGGCTCCAAGG
CCTACGTGAAGCACCCCGCCGACATCCCCGACTACCTCAAGCTGTCCTTCCCCGAGGGCTTCAAGTGGGA
GCGCGTGATGAACTTCGAGGACGGCGGCGTGGTGACCGTGACTCAGGACTCCTCCCTGCAGGACGGCGAG
TTCATCTACAAGGTGAAGCTGCGCGGCACCAACTTCCCCTCCGACGGCCCCGTAATGCAGAAGAAGACCA
TGGGCATGGAGGCCTCCTCCGAGCGGATGTACCCCGAGGACGGCGCCCTGAAGGGCGAGGACAAGCTCAG
GCTGAAGCTGAAGGACGGCGGCCACTACACCTCCGAGGTCAAGACCACCTACAAGGCCAAGAAGCCCGTG
CAGTTGCCCGGCGCCTACATCGTCGACATCAAGTTGGACATCACCTCCCACAACGAGGACTACACCATCG
TGGAACAGTACGAACGCGCCGAGGGCCGCCACTCCACCGGCGGCATGGACGAGCTGTACAAGGCTGAGCA
ATAACTAGCATAACCCCTTGGGGCCTCTAAACGGGTCTTGAGGGGTTTTTTGCTGAAAGGAGGAACTATA
TCCGGATATCCCGCAAGAGGCCCGGCAGTACCGGCATAACCAAGCCTATGCCTACAGCATCCAGGGTGAC
GGTGCCGAGGATGACGATGAGCGCATTGTTAGATTTCATACACGGTGCCTGACTGCGTTAGCAATTTAAC
TGTGATAAACTACCGCATTAAAGCTTATCGATGATAAGCTGTCAAACATGAGAATTCTTGAAGACGAAAG
GGCCTCGTGATACGCCTATTTTTATAGGTTAATGTCATGATAATAATGGTTTCTTAGACGTCAGGTGGCA
CTTTTCGGGGAAATGTGCGCGGAACCCCTATTTGTTTATTTTTCTAAATACATTCAAATATGTATCCGCT
CATGAGACAATAACCCTGATAAATGCTTCAATAATATTGAAAAAGGAAGAGTATGAGTATTCAACATTTC
CGTGTCGCCCTTATTCCCTTTTTTGCGGCATTTTGCCTTCCTGTTTTTGCTCACCCAGAAACGCTGGTGA
AAGTAAAAGATGCTGAAGATCAGTTGGGTGCACGAGTGGGTTACATCGAACTGGATCTCAACAGCGGTAA
GATCCTTGAGAGTTTTCGCCCCGAAGAACGTTTTCCAATGATGAGCACTTTTAAAGTTCTGCTATGTGGC
GCGGTATTATCCCGTGTTGACGCCGGGCAAGAGCAACTCGGTCGCCGCATACACTATTCTCAGAATGACT
TGGTTGAGTACTCACCAGTCACAGAAAAGCATCTTACGGATGGCATGACAGTAAGAGAATTATGCAGTGC
TGCCATAACCATGAGTGATAACACTGCGGCCAACTTACTTCTGACAACGATCGGAGGACCGAAGGAGCTA
ACCGCTTTTTTGCACAACATGGGGGATCATGTAACTCGCCTTGATCGTTGGGAACCGGAGCTGAATGAAG
CCATACCAAACGACGAGCGTGACACCACGATGCCTGCAGCAATGGCAACAACGTTGCGCAAACTATTAAC
TGGCGAACTACTTACTCTAGCTTCCCGGCAACAATTAATAGACTGGATGGAGGCGGATAAAGTTGCAGGA
CCACTTCTGCGCTCGGCCCTTCCGGCTGGCTGGTTTATTGCTGATAAATCTGGAGCCGGTGAGCGTGGGT
CTCGCGGTATCATTGCAGCACTGGGGCCAGATGGTAAGCCCTCCCGTATCGTAGTTATCTACACGACGGG
GAGTCAGGCAACTATGGATGAACGAAATAGACAGATCGCTGAGATAGGTGCCTCACTGATTAAGCATTGG
TAACTGTCAGACCAAGTTTACTCATATATACTTTAGATTGATTTAAAACTTCATTTTTAATTTAAAAGGA
TCTAGGTGAAGATCCTTTTTGATAATCTCATGACCAAAATCCCTTAACGTGAGTTTTCGTTCCACTGAGC
GTCAGACCCCGTAGAAAAGATCAAAGGATCTTCTTGAGATCCTTTTTTTCTGCGCGTAATCTGCTGCTTG
CAAACAAAAAAACCACCGCTACCAGCGGTGGTTTGTTTGCCGGATCAAGAGCTACCAACTCTTTTTCCGA
AGGTAACTGGCTTCAGCAGAGCGCAGATACCAAATACTGTCCTTCTAGTGTAGCCGTAGTTAGGCCACCA
CTTCAAGAACTCTGTAGCACCGCCTACATACCTCGCTCTGCTAATCCTGTTACCAGTGGCTGCTGCCAGT
GGCGATAAGTCGTGTCTTACCGGGTTGGACTCAAGACGATAGTTACCGGATAAGGCGCAGCGGTCGGGCT
GAACGGGGGGTTCGTGCACACAGCCCAGCTTGGAGCGAACGACCTACACCGAACTGAGATACCTACAGCG
TGAGCTATGAGAAAGCGCCACGCTTCCCGAAGGGAGAAAGGCGGACAGGTATCCGGTAAGCGGCAGGGTC
GGAACAGGAGAGCGCACGAGGGAGCTTCCAGGGGGAAACGCCTGGTATCTTTATAGTCCTGTCGGGTTTC
GCCACCTCTGACTTGAGCGTCGATTTTTGTGATGCTCGTCAGGGGGGCGGAGCCTATGGAAAAACGCCAG
CAACGCGGCCTTTTTACGGTTCCTGGCCTTTTGCTGGCCTTTTGCTCACATGTTCTTTCCTGCGTTATCC
CCTGATTCTGTGGATAACCGTATTACCGCCTTTGAGTGAGCTGATACCGCTCGCCGCAGCCGAACGACCG
AGCGCAGCGAGTCAGTGAGCGAGGAAGCGGAAGAGCGCCTGATGCGGTATTTTCTCCTTACGCATCTGTG
CGGTATTTCACACCGCAATGGTGCACTCTCAGTACAATCTGCTCTGATGCCGCATAGTTAAGCCAGTATA
CACTCCGCTATCGCTACGTGACTGGGTCATGGCTGCGCCCCGACACCCGCCAACACCCGCTGACGCGCCC
TGACGGGCTTGTCTGCTCCCGGCATCCGCTTACAGACAAGCTGTGACCGTCTCCGGGAGCTGCATGTGTC
AGAGGTTTTCACCGTCATCACCGAAACGCGCGAGGCAGCTGCGGTAAAGCTCATCAGCGTGGTCGTGAAG
CGATTCACAGATGTCTGCCTGTTCATCCGCGTCCAGCTCGTTGAGTTTCTCCAGAAGCGTTAATGTCTGG
CTTCTGATAAAGCGGGCCATGTTAAGGGCGGTTTTTTCCTGTTTGGTCACTGATGCCTCCGTGTAAGGGG
GATTTCTGTTCATGGGGGTAATGATACCGATGAAACGAGAGAGGATGCTCACGATACGGGTTACTGATGA
TGAACATGCCCGGTTACTGGAACGTTGTGAGGGTAAACAACTGGCGGTATGGATGCGGCGGGACCAGAGA
AAAATCACTCAGGGTCAATGCCAGCGCTTCGTTAATACAGATGTAGGTGTTCCACAGGGTAGCCAGCAGC
ATCCTGCGATGCAGATCCGGAACATAATGGTGCAGGGCGCTGACTTCCGCGTTTCCAGACTTTACGAAAC
ACGGAAACCGAAGACCATTCATGTTGTTGCTCAGGTCGCAGACGTTTTGCAGCAGCAGTCGCTTCACGTT
CGCTCGCGTATCGGTGATTCATTCTGCTAACCAGTAAGGCAACCCCGCCAGCCTAGCCGGGTCCTCAACG
ACAGGAGCACGATCATGCGCACCCGTGGCCAGGACCCAACGCTGCCCGAGATGCGCCGCGTGCGGCTGCT
GGAGATGGCGGACGCGATGGATATGTTCTGCCAAGGGTTGGTTTGCGCATTCACAGTTCTCCGCAAGAAT
TGATTGGCTCCAATTCTTGGAGTGGTGAATCCGTTAGCGAGGTGCCGCCGGCTTCCATTCAGGTCGAGGT
GGCCCGGCTCCATGCACCGCGACGCAACGCGGGGAGGCAGACAAGGTATAGGGCGGCGCCTACAATCCAT
GCCAACCCGTTCCATGTGCTCGCCGAGGCGGCATAAATCGCCGTGACGATCAGCGGTCCAATGATCGAAG
TTAGGCTGGTAAGAGCCGCGAGCGATCCTTGAAGCTGTCCCTGATGGTCGTCATCTACCTGCCTGGACAG
CATGGCCTGCAACGCGGGCATCCCGATGCCGCCGGAAGCGAGAAGAATCATAATGGGGAAGGCCATCCAG
CCTCGCGTCGCGAACGCCAGCAAGACGTAGCCCAGCGCGTCGGCCGCCATGCCGGCGATAATGGCCTGCT
TCTCGCCGAAACGTTTGGTGGCGGGACCAGTGACGAAGGCTTGAGCGAGGGCGTGCAAGATTCCGAATAC
CGCAAGCGACAGGCCGATCATCGTCGCGCTCCAGCGAAAGCGGTCCTCGCCGAAAATGACCCAGAGCGCT
GCCGGCACCTGTCCTACGAGTTGCATGATAAAGAAGACAGTCATAAGTGCGGCGACGATAGTCATGCCCC
GCGCCCACCGGAAGGAGCTGACTGGGTTGAAGGCTCTCAAGGGCATCGGTCGAGATCCCGGTGCCTAATG
AGTGAGCTAACTTACATTAATTGCGTTGCGCTCACTGCCCGCTTTCCAGTCGGGAAACCTGTCGTGCCAG
CTGCATTAATGAATCGGCCAACGCGCGGGGAGAGGCGGTTTGCGTATTGGGCGCCAGGGTGGTTTTTCTT
TTCACCAGTGAGACGGGCAACAGCTGATTGCCCTTCACCGCCTGGCCCTGAGAGAGTTGCAGCAAGCGGT
CCACGCTGGTTTGCCCCAGCAGGCGAAAATCCTGTTTGATGGTGGTTAACGGCGGGATATAACATGAGCT
GTCTTCGGTATCGTCGTATCCCACTACCGAGATATCCGCACCAACGCGCAGCCCGGACTCGGTAATGGCG
CGCATTGCGCCCAGCGCCATCTGATCGTTGGCAACCAGCATCGCAGTGGGAACGATGCCCTCATTCAGCA
TTTGCATGGTTTGTTGAAAACCGGACATGGCACTCCAGTCGCCTTCCCGTTCCGCTATCGGCTGAATTTG
ATTGCGAGTGAGATATTTATGCCAGCCAGCCAGACGCAGACGCGCCGAGACAGAACTTAATGGGCCCGCT
AACAGCGCGATTTGCTGGTGACCCAATGCGACCAGATGCTCCACGCCCAGTCGCGTACCGTCTTCATGGG
AGAAAATAATACTGTTGATGGGTGTCTGGTCAGAGACATCAAGAAATAACGCCGGAACATTAGTGCAGGC
AGCTTCCACAGCAATGGCATCCTGGTCATCCAGCGGATAGTTAATGATCAGCCCACTGACGCGTTGCGCG
AGAAGATTGTGCACCGCCGCTTTACAGGCTTCGACGCCGCTTCGTTCTACCATCGACACCACCACGCTGG
CACCCAGTTGATCGGCGCGAGATTTAATCGCCGCGACAATTTGCGACGGCGCGTGCAGGGCCAGACTGGA
GGTGGCAACGCCAATCAGCAACGACTGTTTGCCCGCCAGTTGTTGTGCCACGCGGTTGGGAATGTAATTC
AGCTCCGCCATCGCCGCTTCCACTTTTTCCCGCGTTTTCGCAGAAACGTGGCTGGCCTGGTTCACCACGC
GGGAAACGGTCTGATAAGAGACACCGGCATACTCTGCGACATCGTATAACGTTACTGGTTTCACATTCAC
CACCCTGAATTGACTCTCTTCCGGGCGCTATCATGCCATACCGCGAAAGGTTTTGCGCCATTCGATGGTG
TCCGGGATCTCGACGCTCTCCCTTATGCGACTCCTGCATTAGGAAGCAGCCCAGTAGTAGGTTGAGGCCG
TTGAGCACCGCCGCCGCAAGGAATGGTGCATGCAAGGAGATGGCGCCCAACAGTCCCCCGGCCACGGGGC
CTGCCACCATACCCACGCCGAAACAAGCGCTCATGAGCCCGAAGTGGCGAGCCCGATCTTCCCCATCGGT
GATGTCGGCGATATAGGCGCCAGCAACCGCACCTGTGGCGCCGGTGATGCCGGCCACGATGCGTCCGGCG
TAGAGGATCGAGATCTCGATCCCGCGAAATTAATACGACTCACTATAGG
Features (pLannotate 1.2.2; 21 found; start..end, strand, type, name):
      1..25      +  protein_bind   lac operator: The lac repressor binds to the lac operator to inhibit transcription in E. coli. This inhibition can be relieved by adding lactose or isopropyl-β-D-thiogalactopyranoside (IPTG). lac repressor encoded by lacI
     40..62      +  RBS            RBS: efficient ribosome binding site from bacteriophage T7 gene 10 (Olins and Rangwala, 1989)
     87..563     +  CDS            DAD2 (fragment): DAD2_PETHY - Experimental evidence at protein level: Swiss-Prot protein existence level 1. Involved in strigolactone signaling pathway. May function downstream of strigolactone synthesis, as a component of hormone signaling or as an enzyme that participates in the conversion of strigolactones to the bioactive form. Can hydrolyze the synthetic strigolactone analog GR24 in vitro. Strigolactones are hormones that inhibit tillering and shoot branching through the MAX-dependent pathway, contribute to the regulation of shoot architectural response to phosphate-limiting conditions and function as rhi
    573..1295    +  CDS            cEGFP: cEGFP is a basic (constitutively fluorescent) green fluorescent protein published in 2008, derived from Aequorea victoria.
   1317..1571    +  CDS            DAD2 (fragment): DAD2_PETHY - Experimental evidence at protein level: Swiss-Prot protein existence level 1. Involved in strigolactone signaling pathway. May function downstream of strigolactone synthesis, as a component of hormone signaling or as an enzyme that participates in the conversion of strigolactones to the bioactive form. Can hydrolyze the synthetic strigolactone analog GR24 in vitro. Strigolactones are hormones that inhibit tillering and shoot branching through the MAX-dependent pathway, contribute to the regulation of shoot architectural response to phosphate-limiting conditions and function as rhi
   1665..2372    +  CDS            LSSmOrange: LSSmOrange is a basic (constitutively fluorescent) long stokes shift fluorescent protein published in 2012, derived from Discosoma sp.. It has moderate acid sensitivity.
   2385..2432    +  terminator     T7 terminator: transcription terminator for bacteriophage T7 RNA polymerase
   2455..2559    -  CDS            TcR (fragment): tetracycline efflux protein; tet; confers resistance to tetracycline
   2607..2635    -  promoter       tet promoter: E. coli promoter for tetracycline efflux protein gene
   2748..2852    +  promoter       AmpR promoter: bla
   2853..3713    +  CDS            AmpR: β-lactamase; bla; confers resistance to ampicillin, carbenicillin, and related antibiotics
   3884..4472    +  rep_origin     ori: high-copy-number ColE1/pMB1/pBR322/pUC origin of replication
   4658..4797    -  misc_feature   bom: basis of mobility region from pBR322
   4899..5090    -  CDS            rop: Rop protein, which maintains plasmids at low copy number; rop
   5107..5487    +  CDS            YPB1_ECOLX: Protein predicted: Swiss-Prot protein existence level 4. From Escherichia coli.
   5729..6353    -  CDS            TcR (fragment): tetracycline efflux protein; tet; confers resistance to tetracycline
   6368..6389    -  protein_bind   CAP binding site: CAP binding activates transcription in the presence of cAMP. E. coli catabolite activator protein
   6402..7484    -  CDS            lacI: lac repressor; lacI; The lac repressor binds to the lac operator to inhibit transcription in E. coli. This inhibition can be relieved by adding lactose or isopropyl-β-D-thiogalactopyranoside (IPTG).
   7485..7562    -  promoter       lacI promoter: lacI
   7570..7849    -  CDS            TcR (fragment): tetracycline efflux protein; tet; confers resistance to tetracycline
   7871..7889    +  promoter       T7 promoter: promoter for bacteriophage T7 RNA polymerase
