[The description below was written by a language model from this plasmid's Addgene catalogue record and pLannotate feature annotations shown in this document.]
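Description:
pET19b-rShHTL7 cPGFP(D165) is a bacterial expression plasmid built on the pET19b backbone for producing a synthetic fluorescent biosensor protein in Escherichia coli. It replicates from a pBR322/ColE1-type origin accompanied by the bom mobilisation region and the rop gene, and is selected through the β-lactamase (AmpR) cassette conferring ampicillin resistance. The catalogue lists it as high copy, although rop is normally associated with reduced copy number. Several tetracycline-resistance fragments and a tet promoter are non-functional remnants of the pBR322 lineage. Expression follows the standard pET arrangement: a T7 promoter with an adjacent lac operator and the T7 gene 10 ribosome binding site drive the insert, a T7 terminator closes the transcription unit, and a plasmid-borne lacI gene supplies repressor. Transcription therefore requires a host supplying T7 RNA polymerase and is inducible with IPTG.

The insert, assembled by Gibson cloning, is a single forward-strand coding region in which a strigolactone receptor/hydrolase is split into two segments flanking a GFP-derived domain. The annotation software labels the segments as fragments of the petunia homologue DAD2, but the construct name indicates ShHTL7, and the "cPGFP(D165)" designation suggests a circularly permuted GFP inserted at residue D165. Downstream lies LSSmOrange, a large-Stokes-shift orange fluorescent protein. The "r" prefix may denote a ratiometric design with LSSmOrange as the reference signal, though the record does not say so explicitly. No His-tag is annotated despite the pET19b origin. According to the associated publication title, the construct belongs to a set of rationally designed fluorescent enzyme biosensors for direct detection of strigolactones, in which ligand interaction with the receptor would be expected to alter fluorescence of the inserted GFP.
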