Addgene plasmid #166003: pET19b-rShHTL7 cPGFP(D165)
Purpose: Expression of coding sequence in Escherichia coli
Depositing lab: Claudia Vickers. Depositing organization: University of Queensland. Publication: Rational Design of Novel Fluorescent Enzyme Biosensors for Direct Detection of Strigolactones. Chesterfield RJ, Whitfield JH, Pouvreau B, Cao D, Alexandrov K, Beveridge CA, Vickers CE. ACS Synth Biol. 2020 Aug 21;9(8):2107-2118. doi: 10.1021/acssynbio.0c00192. Epub 2020 Aug 11. PubMed 32786922.
Backbone
  Vector backbone: pET19b
  Backbone size w/o insert (bp): 5717
  Vector type: Bacterial Expression
Growth in bacteria
  Bacterial resistance: Ampicillin, 100 μg/mL
  Growth temperature: 37°C
  Growth strain: DH5alpha
  Copy number: High Copy
Gene/Insert
  Gene/Insert name: rShHTL7 cPGFP(D165)
  Species: Synthetic
  Promoter: T7 promoter
  Cloning method: Gibson Cloning
Terms and licenses: Academic/Nonprofit Terms; Industry Terms: Not Available to Industry
How to cite: pET19b-rShHTL7 cPGFP(D165) was a gift from Claudia Vickers (Addgene plasmid # 166003 ; http://n2t.net/addgene:166003 ; RRID:Addgene_166003)
